>Addgene plasmid #175372 | pDN526 | addgene full sequence | sequence record 350299 | Addgene NGS Result
ATCACGAGGCCCTTTCGTCTCGCGCGTTTCGGTGATGACGGTGAAAACCTCTGACACATGCAGCTCCCGG
AGACGGTCACAGCTTGTCTGTAAGCGGATGCCGGGAGCAGACAAGCCCGTCAGGGCGCGTCAGCGGGTGT
TGGCGGGTGTCGGGGCTGGCTTAACTATGCGGCATCAGAGCAGATTGTACTGAGAGTGCACCATACCACC
TTTTCAATTCATCATTTTTTTTTTATTCTTTTTTTTGATTTCGGTTTCCTTGAAATTTTTTTGATTCGGT
AATCTCCGAACAGAAGGAAGAACGAAGGAAGGAGCACAGACTTAGATTGGTATATATACGCATATGTAGT
GTTGAAGAAACATGAAATTGCCCAGTATTCTTAACCCAACTGCACAGAACAAAAACCTGCAGGAAACGAA
GATAAATCATGTCGAAAGCTACATATAAGGAACGTGCTGCTACTCATCCTAGTCCTGTTGCTGCCAAGCT
ATTTAATATCATGCACGAAAAGCAAACAAACTTGTGTGCTTCATTGGATGTTCGTACCACCAAGGAATTA
CTGGAGTTAGTTGAAGCATTAGGTCCCAAAATTTGTTTACTAAAAACACATGTGGATATCTTGACTGATT
TTTCCATGGAGGGCACAGTTAAGCCGCTAAAGGCATTATCCGCCAAGTACAATTTTTTACTCTTCGAAGA
CAGAAAATTTGCTGACATTGGTAATACAGTCAAATTGCAGTACTCTGCGGGTGTATACAGAATAGCAGAA
TGGGCAGACATTACGAATGCACACGGTGTGGTGGGCCCAGGTATTGTTAGCGGTTTGAAGCAGGCGGCAG
AAGAAGTAACAAAGGAACCTAGAGGCCTTTTGATGTTAGCAGAATTGTCATGCAAGGGCTCCCTATCTAC
TGGAGAATATACTAAGGGTACTGTTGACATTGCGAAGAGCGACAAAGATTTTGTTATCGGCTTTATTGCT
CAAAGAGACATGGGTGGAAGAGATGAAGGTTACGATTGGTTGATTATGACACCCGGTGTGGGTTTAGATG
ACAAGGGAGACGCATTGGGTCAACAGTATAGAACCGTGGATGATGTGGTCTCTACAGGATCTGACATTAT
TATTGTTGGAAGAGGACTATTTGCAAAGGGAAGGGATGCTAAGGTAGAGGGTGAACGTTACAGAAAAGCA
GGCTGGGAAGCATATTTGAGAAGATGCGGCCAGCAAAACTAAAAAACTGTATTATAAGTAAATGCATGTA
TACTAAACTCACAAATTAGAGCTTCAATTTAATTATATCAGTTATTACCCTATGCGGTGTGAAATACCGC
ACAGATGCGTAAGGAGAAAATACCGCATCAGGAAATTGTAAGCGTTAATATTTTGTTAAAATTCGCGTTA
AATTTTTGTTAAATCAGCTCATTTTTTAACCAATAGGCCGAAATCGGCAAAATCCCTTATAAATCAAAAG
AATAGACCGAGATAGGGT
[37 nt withheld, positions 1489-1525]
AAAGAACGTGGACTCCAACGTCAAAGG
[49 nt withheld, positions 1553-1601]
T
[91 nt withheld, positions 1603-1693]
G
[124 nt withheld, positions 1695-1818]
CCATTCGCCATTCAGGCTGCGCAACTGTTGGGAAGGGCGATCGGTGCGGGCCTCTTCGCTATTACGCCAG
CTGGCGAAAGGGGGATGTGCTGCAAGGCGATTAAGTTGGGTAACGCCAGGGTTTTCCCAGTCACGACGTT
GTAAAACGACGGCCAGTGAGCGCGCGTAATACGACTCACTATAGGGCGAATTGGGTACCGGGCCCCCCCT
CGAGGTCGACGGTATCGATAAGCTTGATATCGAATTCCTGCAGCCCGGGGGATCCACTAGTTCTAGAGCG
GCCGCCACCGCGGTGGAGCTCCAGCTTTTGTTCCCTTTAGTGAGGGTTAATTGCGCGCTTGGCGTAATCA
TGGTCATAGCTGTTTCCTGTGTGAAATTGTTATCCGCTCACAATTCCACACAACATACGAGCCGGAAGCA
TAAAGTGTAAAGCCTGGGGTGCCTAATGAGTGAGCTAACTCACATTAATTGCGTTGCGCTCACTGCCCGC
TTTCCAGTCGGGAAACCTGTCGTGCCAGCTGCATTAATGAATCGGCCAACGCGCGGGGAGAGGCGGTTTG
CGTATTGGGCGCTCTTCCGCTTCCTCGCTCACTGACTCGCTGCGCTCGGTCGTTCGGCTGCGGCGAGCGG
TATCAGCTCACTCAAAGGCGGTAATACGGTTATCCACAGAATCAGGGGATAACGCAGGAAAGAACATGTG
AGCAAAAGGCCAGCAAAAGGCCAGGAACCGTAAAAAGGCCGCGTTGCTGGCGTTTTTCCATAGGCTCCGC
CCCCCTGACGAGCATCACAAAAATCGACGCTCAAGTCAGAGGTGGCGAAACCCGACAGGACTATAAAGAT
ACCAGGCGTTTCCCCCTGGAAGCTCCCTCGTGCGCTCTCCTGTTCCGACCCTGCCGCTTACCGGATACCT
GTCCGCCTTTCTCCCTTCGGGAAGCGTGGCGCTTTCTCATAGCTCACGCTGTAGGTATCTCAGTTCGGTG
TAGGTCGTTCGCTCCAAGCTGGGCTGTGTGCACGAACCCCCCGTTCAGCCCGACCGCTGCGCCTTATCCG
GTAACTATCGTCTTGAGTCCAACCCGGTAAGACACGACTTATCGCCACTGGCAGCAGCCACTGGTAACAG
GATTAGCAGAGCGAGGTATGTAGGCGGTGCTACAGAGTTCTTGAAGTGGTGGCCTAACTACGGCTACACT
AGAAGAACAGTATTTGGTATCTGCGCTCTGCTGAAGCCAGTTACCTTCGGAAAAAGAGTTGGTAGCTCTT
GATCCGGCAAACAAACCACCGCTGGTAGCGGTGGTTTTTTTGTTTGCAAGCAGCAGATTACGCGCAGAAA
AAAAGGATCTCAAGAAGATCCTTTGATCTTTTCTACGGGGTCTGACGCTCAGTGGAACGAAAACTCACGT
TAAGGGATTTTGGTCATGAGATTATCAAAAAGGATCTTCACCTAGATCCTTTTAAATTAAAAATGAAGTT
TTAAATCAATCTAAAGTATATATGAGTAAACTTGGTCTGACAGTTACCAATGCTTAATCAGTGAGGCACC
TATCTCAGCGATCTGTCTATTTCGTTCATCCATAGTTGCCTGACTCCCCGTCGTGTAGATAACTACGATA
CGGGAGGGCTTACCATCTGGCCCCAGTGCTGCAATGATACCGCGAGACCCACGCTCACCGGCTCCAGATT
TATCAGCAATAAACCAGCCAGCCGGAAGGGCCGAGCGCAGAAGTGGTCCTGCAACTTTATCCGCCTCCAT
CCAGTCTATTAATTGTTGCCGGGAAGCTAGAGTAAGTAGTTCGCCAGTTAATAGTTTGCGCAACGTTGTT
GCCATTGCTACAGGCATCGTGGTGTCACGCTCGTCGTTTGGTATGGCTTCATTCAGCTCCGGTTCCCAAC
GATCAAGGCGAGTTACATGATCCCCCATGTTGTGCAAAAAAGCGGTTAGCTCCTTCGGTCCTCCGATCGT
TGTCAGAAGTAAGTTGGCCGCAGTGTTATCACTCATGGTTATGGCAGCACTGCATAATTCTCTTACTGTC
ATGCCATCCGTAAGATGCTTTTCTGTGACTGGTGAGTACTCAACCAAGTCATTCTGAGAATAGTGTATGC
GGCGACCGAGTTGCTCTTGCCCGGCGTCAATACGGGATAATACCGCGCCACATAGCAGAACTTTAAAAGT
GCTCATCATTGGAAAACGTTCTTCGGGGCGAAAACTCTCAAGGATCTTACCGCTGTTGAGATCCAGTTCG
ATGTAACCCACTCGTGCACCCAACTGATCTTCAGCATCTTTTACTTTCACCAGCGTTTCTGGGTGAGCAA
AAACAGGAAGGCAAAATGCCGCAAAAAAGGGAATAAGGGCGACACGGAAATGTTGAATACTCATACTCTT
CCTTTTTCAATATTATTGAAGCATTTATCAGGGTTATTGTCTCATGAGCGGATACATATTTGAATGTATT
TAGAAAAATAAACAAATAGGGGTTCCGCGCACATTTCCCCGAAAAGTGCCACCTGACGTCCTAGGCATGC
AACGAAGCATCTGTGCTTCATTTTGTAGAACAAAAATGCAACGCGAGAGCGCTAATTTTTCAAACAAAGA
ATCTGAGCTGCATTTTTACAGAACAGAAATGCAACGCGAAAGCGCTATTTTACCAACGAAGAATCTGTGC
TTCATTTTTGTAAAACAAAAATGCAACGCGAGAGCGCTAATTTTTCAAACAAAGAATCTGAGCTGCATTT
TTACAGAACAGAAATGCAACGCGAGAGCGCTATTTTACCAACAAAGAATCTATACTTCTTTTTTGTTCTA
CAAAAATGCATCCCGAGAGCGCTATTTTTCTAACAAAGCATCTTAGATTACTTTTTTTCTCCTTTGTGCG
CTCTATAATGCAGTCTCTTGATAACTTTTTGCACTGTAGGTCCGTTAAGGTTAGAAGAAGGCTACTTTGG
TGTCTATTTTCTCTTCCATAAAAAAAGCCTGACTCCACTTCCCGCGTTTACTGATTACTAGCGAAGCTGC
GGGTGCATTTTTTCAAGATAAAGGCATCCCCGATTATATTCTATACCGATGTGGATTGCGCATACTTTGT
GAACAGAAAGTGATAGCGTTGATGATTCTTCATTGGTCAGAAAATTATGAACGGTTTCTTCTATTTTGTC
TCTATATACTACGTATAGGAAATGTTTACATTTTCGTATTGTTTTCGATTCACTCTATGAATAGTTCTTA
CTACAATTTTTTTGTCTAAAGAGTAATACTAGAGATAAACATAAAAAATGTAGAGGTCGAGTTTAGATGC
AAGTTCAAGGAGCGAAAGGTGGATGGGTAGGTTATATAGGGATATAGCACAGAGATATATAGCAAAGAGA
TACTTTTGAGCAATGTTTGTGGAAGCGGTATTCGCAATATTTTAGTAGCTCGTTACAGTCCGGTGCGTTT
TTGGTTTTTTGAAAGTGCGTCTTCAGAGCGCTTTTGGTTTTCAAAAGCGCTCTGAAGTTCCTATACTTTC
TAGAGAATAGGAACTTCGGAATAGGAACTTCAAAGCGTTTCCGAAAACGAGCGCTTCCGAAAATGCAACG
CGAGCTGCGCACATACAGCTCACTGTTCACGTCGCACCTATATCTGCGTGTTGCCTGTATATATATATAC
ATGAGAAGAACGGCATAGTGCGTGTTTATGCTTAAATGCGTACTTATATGCGTCTATTTATGTAGGATGA
AAGGTAGTCTAGTACCTCCTGTGATATTATCCCATTCCATGCGGGGTATCGTATGCTTCCTTCAGCACTA
CCCTTTAGCTGTTCTATATGCTGCCACTCCTCAATTGGATTAGTCTCATCCTTCAATGCTATCATTTCCT
TTGATATTGGATCGCATGCCTAGGACGTCTAAGAAACCATTATTATCATGACATTAACCTATAAAAATAG
GCGT
Features (pLannotate 1.2.2; 18 found; start..end, strand, type, name):
     19..54      +  CDS            rop (fragment): Rop protein, which maintains plasmids at low copy number; rop
    156..205     +  misc_feature   bom (fragment): basis of mobility region from pBR322
    213..428     +  promoter       URA3 promoter: S. cerevisiae URA3
    429..1232    +  CDS            URA3: orotidine-5'-phosphate decarboxylase, required for uracil biosynthesis; S. cerevisiae URA3; yeast auxotrophic marker, counterselectable with 5-fluoroorotic acid (5-FOA)
   1311..1362    +  misc_feature   bom (fragment): basis of mobility region from pBR322
   1390..1818    -  rep_origin     f1 ori (sequence partly withheld): f1 bacteriophage origin of replication; arrow indicates direction of (+) strand synthesis
   1822..1977    -  CDS            lacZα (fragment): LacZα fragment of β-galactosidase; lacZ fragment
   1985..2003    +  promoter       T7 promoter: promoter for bacteriophage T7 RNA polymerase
   2012..2119    -  misc_feature   MCS: pBluescript multiple cloning site
   2132..2150    -  promoter       T3 promoter: promoter for bacteriophage T3 RNA polymerase
   2195..2211    -  protein_bind   lac operator: The lac repressor binds to the lac operator to inhibit transcription in E. coli. This inhibition can be relieved by adding lactose or isopropyl-β-D-thiogalactopyranoside (IPTG). lac repressor encoded by lacI
   2219..2249    -  promoter       lac promoter: promoter for the E. coli lac operon
   2264..2285    -  protein_bind   CAP binding site: CAP binding activates transcription in the presence of cAMP. E. coli catabolite activator protein
   2298..2390    -  CDS            lacI (fragment): lac repressor; lacI; The lac repressor binds to the lac operator to inhibit transcription in E. coli. This inhibition can be relieved by adding lactose or isopropyl-β-D-thiogalactopyranoside (IPTG).
   2573..3161    -  rep_origin     ori: high-copy-number ColE1/pMB1/pBR322/pUC origin of replication
   3332..4192    -  CDS            AmpR: β-lactamase; bla; confers resistance to ampicillin, carbenicillin, and related antibiotics
   4193..4297    -  promoter       AmpR promoter: bla
   4339..5681    -  rep_origin     2μ ori: yeast 2μ plasmid origin of replication
