[The description below was written by a language model from this plasmid's Addgene catalogue record and pLannotate feature annotations shown in this document.]
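Description:
pDN526 is an empty-backbone Saccharomyces cerevisiae/E. coli shuttle vector of 5,742 bp, derived from the integrating plasmid pRS406 by insertion of the yeast 2μ replication and partitioning locus. The 2μ origin lets the plasmid replicate episomally at high copy in yeast, and the depositor notes that it is flanked by AatII, AvrII and SphI restriction sites. Selection in yeast relies on the URA3 marker under its own promoter, which complements uracil auxotrophy and can be counterselected with 5-fluoroorotic acid. In bacteria the plasmid is maintained at high copy through a ColE1/pUC-type origin and selected with ampicillin via the β-lactamase gene and its native promoter. An f1 phage origin is also present, which permits single-stranded DNA production.

No insert or yeast expression promoter is recorded. Cloning takes place in a pBluescript-type multiple cloning site flanked by T7 and T3 phage promoters and embedded in a lacZα fragment downstream of the lac promoter, operator and CAP binding site, an arrangement normally used for blue/white screening of recombinants. Short rop, bom and lacI fragments in the annotation are remnants of the parental backbones rather than functional elements.

The plasmid belongs to a vector series designed for conversion between low-copy, high-copy and integrating forms, and it represents the high-copy, URA3-selected member. The associated publication describes Cre recombinase-mediated conversion, but no lox sites appear in the automated feature table, so the record does not show how recombination would act on this particular plasmid. The flanking restriction sites provide a route to excise or exchange the 2μ module.
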