Addgene plasmid #175372: pDN526
Purpose: (Empty Backbone) Yeast shuttle plasmid that allows conversion between low copy, high copy, and integrating vectors. High copy, URA3-selected.
Depositing lab: Daniel Nickerson. Depositing organization: California State University, San Bernardino. Publication: Rapid conversion of replicating and integrating Saccharomyces cerevisiae plasmid vectors via Cre recombinase. Nickerson DP, Quinn MA, Milnes JM. G3 (Bethesda). 2021 Dec 8;11(12). pii: 6380430. doi: 10.1093/g3journal/jkab336. PubMed 34599813.
Backbone
  Vector backbone: pDN526
  Backbone size (bp): 5742
  Vector type: Yeast Expression
  Selectable markers: URA3
Growth in bacteria
  Bacterial resistance: Ampicillin, 100 μg/mL
  Growth temperature: 37°C
  Growth strain: DH5alpha
  Copy number: High Copy
Terms and licenses: Academic/Nonprofit Terms; Industry Terms: Not Available to Industry
Depositor comments: This plasmid was generated by modification of plasmid pRS406 (Sikorski & Hieter, 1989, Genetics 122:19-27) by insertion of 2 micron high copy S. cerevisiae replication and partitioning locus with flanking restriction enzyme cut sites (AatII, AvrII, and SphI). bioRxiv pre-print 367219: Rapid conversion of replicating and integrating Saccharomyces cerevisiae plasmid vectors via Cre recombinase https://doi.org/10.1101/2020.11.03.367219
How to cite: pDN526 was a gift from Daniel Nickerson (Addgene plasmid # 175372 ; http://n2t.net/addgene:175372 ; RRID:Addgene_175372)
